>Addgene plasmid #239351 | Mirror GFP[ENE(WT)-mascRNA](pAVA2965) | addgene full sequence | sequence record 484635
ACTTCATTTTTAATTTAAAAGGATCTAGGTGAAGATCCTTTTTGATAATCTCATGACCAAAATCCCTTAA
CGTGAGTTTTCGTTCCACTGAGCGTCAGACCCCGTAGAAAAGATCAAAGGATCTTCTTGAGATCCTTTTT
TTCTGCGCGTAATCTGCTGCTTGCAAACAAAAAAACCACCGCTACCAGCGGTGGTTTGTTTGCCGGATCA
AGAGCTACCAACTCTTTTTCCGAAGGTAACTGGCTTCAGCAGAGCGCAGATACCAAATACTGTTCTTCTA
GTGTAGCCGTAGTTAGGCCACCACTTCAAGAACTCTGTAGCACCGCCTACATACCTCGCTCTGCTAATCC
TGTTACCAGTGGCTGCTGCCAGTGGCGATAAGTCGTGTCTTACCGGGTTGGACTCAAGACGATAGTTACC
GGATAAGGCGCAGCGGTCGGGCTGAACGGGGGGTTCGTGCACACAGCCCAGCTTGGAGCGAACGACCTAC
ACCGAACTGAGATACCTACAGCGTGAGCTATGAGAAAGCGCCACGCTTCCCGAAGGGAGAAAGGCGGACA
GGTATCCGGTAAGCGGCAGGGTCGGAACAGGAGAGCGCACGAGGGAGCTTCCAGGGGGAAACGCCTGGTA
TCTTTATAGTCCTGTCGGGTTTCGCCACCTCTGACTTGAGCGTCGATTTTTGTGATGCTCGTCAGGGGGG
CGGAGCCTATGGAAAAACGCCAGCAACGCGGCCTTTTTACGGTTCCTGGCCTTTTGCTGGCCTTTTGCTC
ACATGTTCTTTCCTGCGTTATCCCCTGATTCTGTGGATAACCGTATTACCGCCTTTGAGTGAGCTGATAC
CGCTCGCCGCAGCCGAACGACCGAGCGCAGCGAGTCAGTGAGCGAGGAAGCGGAAGAGCGCCCAATACGC
AAACCGCCTCTCCCCGCGCGTTGGCCGATTCATTAATGCAGCTGGCACGACAGGTTTCCCGACTGGAAAG
CGGGCAGTGAGCGCAACGCAATTAATGTGAGTTAGCTCACTCATTAGGCACCCCAGGCACGCGAAGCGTT
GTTGGTTTGTAGTGCCCGGTTTCGAACCGGGGACCTTTCGCGTGTTAGGCGAACGTGATAACCACTACAC
TACGGAAACCAACGGTGCTAGACGCGTATTGTCTATTCTGACTCGGATCCGTACGAATTCTCATGTTTGA
CAGCTTATCATCGATTAGCTTTGGAGCTAAGCCAGCAATGGTAGAGGGAAGATTCTGCACGTCCCTTCCA
GGCGGCCTCCCCGTCACCACCCCCCCCAACCCGCCCCGACCGGAGCTGAGAGTAATTCATACAAAAGGAC
TCGCCCCTGCCTTGGGGAATCCCAGGGACCGTCGTTAAACTCCCACTAACGTAGAACCCAGAGATCGCTG
CGTTCCCGCCCCCTCACCCGCCCGCTCTCGTCATCACTGAGGTGGAGAAGAGCATGCGTGAGGCTCCGGT
GCCCGTCAGTGGGCAGAGCGCACATCGCCCACAGTCCCCGAGAAGTTGGGGGGAGGGGTCGGCAATTGAA
CCGGTGCCTAGAGAAAGTGGCGCGGGGTAAACTGGGAAAGTGATGTCGTGTACTGGCTCCGCCTTTTTCC
CGAGGGTGGGGGAGAACCGTATATAAGTGCAGTAGTCGCCGTGAACGTTCTTTTTCGCAACGGGTTTGCC
GCCAGAACACAGGTAAGTGCCGTGTGTGGTTCCCGCGGGCCTGGCCTCTTTACGGGTTATGGCCCTTGCG
TGCCTTGAATTACTTCCACGCCCCTGGCTGCAGTACGTGATTCTTGATCCCGAGCTTCGGGTTGGAAGTG
GGTGGGAGAGTTCGAGGCCTTGCGCTTAAGGAGCCCCTTCGCCTCGTGCTTGAGTTGAGGCCTGGCCTGG
GCGCTGGGGCCGCCGCGTGCGAATCTGGTGGCACCTTCGCGCCTGTCTCGCTGCTTTCGATAAGTCTCTA
GCCATTTAAAATTTTTGATGACCTGCTGCGACGCTTTTTTTCTGGCAAGATAGTCTTGTAAATGCGGGCC
AAGATCTGCACACTGGTATTTCGGTTTTTGGGGCCGCGGGCGGCGACGGGGCCCGTGCGTCCCAGCGCAC
ATGTTCGGCGAGGCGGGGCCTGCGAGCGCGGCCACCGAGAATCGGACGGGGGTAGTCTCAAGCTGGCCGG
CCTGCTCTGGTGCCTGGCCTCGCGCCGCCGTGTATCGCCCCGCCCTGGGCGGCAAGGCTGGCCCGGTCGG
CACCAGTTGCGTGAGCGGAAAGATGGCCGCTTCCCGGCCCTGCTGCAGGGAGCTCAAAATGGAGGACGCG
GCGCTCGGGAGAGCGGGCGGGTGAGTCACCCACACAAAGGAAAAGGGCCTTTCCGTCCTCAGCCGTCGCT
TCATGTGACTCCACGGAGTACCGGGCGCCGTCCAGGCACCTCGATTAGTTCTCGAGCTTTTGGAGTACGT
CGTCTTTAGGTTGGGGGGAGGGGTTTTATGCGATGGAGTTTCCCCACACTGAGTGGGTGGAGACTGAAGT
TAGGCCAGCTTGGCACTTGATGTAATTCTCCTTGGAATTTGCCCTTTTTGAGTTTGGATCTTGGTTCATT
CTCAAGCCTCAGACAGTGGTTCAAAGTTTTTTTCTTCCATTTCAGGTGTCGTGAAAACTCTAGCGTTTCC
GCTCTAGAACTAGTCCAGCTAGCGCTACCGGTCGCCACCATGGTGAGCAAGGGCGAGGAGCTGTTCACCG
GGGTGGTGCCCATCCTGGTCGAGCTGGACGGCGACGTAAACGGCCACAAGTTCAGCGTGTCCGGCGAGGG
CGAGGGCGATGCCACCTACGGCAAGCTGACCCTGAAGTTCATCTGCACCACCGGCAAGCTGCCCGTGCCC
TGGCCCACCCTCGTGACCACCCTGACCTACGGCGTGCAGTGCTTCAGCCGCTACCCCGACCACATGAAGC
AGCACGACTTCTTCAAGTCCGCCATGCCCGAAGGCTACGTCCAGGAGCGCACCATCTTCTTCAAGGACGA
CGGCAACTACAAGACCCGCGCCGAGGTGAAGTTCGAGGGCGACACCCTGGTGAACCGCATCGAGCTGAAG
GGCATCGACTTCAAGGAGGACGGCAACATCCTGGGGCACAAGCTGGAGTACAACTACAACAGCCACAACG
TCTATATCATGGCCGACAAGCAGAAGAACGGCATCAAGGTGAACTTCAAGATCCGCCACAACATCGAGGA
CGGCAGCGTGCAGCTCGCCGACCACTACCAGCAGAACACCCCCATCGGCGACGGCCCCGTGCTGCTGCCC
GACAACCACTACCTGAGCACCCAGTCCGCCCTGAGCAAAGACCCCAACGAGAAGCGCGATCACATGGTCC
TGCTGGAGTTCGTGACCGCCGCCGGGATCACTCTCGGCATGGACGAGCTGTACAAGGTCACTCCGTGTGA
AAACCTGTACTTCCAAGGTATGGTGAGCAAGGGCGAGGAGCTGTTCACCGGGGTGGTGCCCATCCTGGTC
GAGCTGGACGGCGACGTAAACGGCCACAAGTTCAGCGTGTCCGGCGAGGGCGAGGGCGATGCCACCTACG
GCAAGCTGACCCTGAAGTTCATCTGCACCACCGGCAAGCTGCCCGTGCCCTGGCCCACCCTCGTGACCAC
CCTGACCTACGGCGTGCAGTGCTTCAGCCGCTACCCCGACCACATGAAGCAGCACGACTTCTTCAAGTCC
GCCATGCCCGAAGGCTACGTCCAGGAGCGCACCATCTTCTTCAAGGACGACGGCAACTACAAGACCCGCG
CCGAGGTGAAGTTCGAGGGCGACACCCTGGTGAACCGCATCGAGCTGAAGGGCATCGACTTCAAGGAGGA
CGGCAACATCCTGGGGCACAAGCTGGAGTACAACTACAACAGCCACAACGTCTATATCATGGCCGACAAG
CAGAAGAACGGCATCAAGGTGAACTTCAAGATCCGCCACAACATCGAGGACGGCAGCGTGCAGCTCGCCG
ACCACTACCAGCAGAACACCCCCATCGGCGACGGCCCCGTGCTGCTGCCCGACAACCACTACCTGAGCAC
CCAGTCCGCCCTGAGCAAAGACCCCAACGAGAAGCGCGATCACATGGTCCTGCTGGAGTTCGTGACCGCC
GCCGGGATCACTCTCGGCATGGACGAGCTGTACAAGACCACTGCGTGCGAAAACCTGTACTTCCAAGGTA
TGGTGAGCAAGGGCGAGGAGCTGTTCACCGGGGTGGTGCCCATCCTGGTCGAGCTGGACGGCGACGTAAA
CGGCCACAAGTTCAGCGTGTCCGGCGAGGGCGAGGGCGATGCCACCTACGGCAAGCTGACCCTGAAGTTC
ATCTGCACCACCGGCAAGCTGCCCGTGCCCTGGCCCACCCTCGTGACCACCCTGACCTACGGCGTGCAGT
GCTTCAGCCGCTACCCCGACCACATGAAGCAGCACGACTTCTTCAAGTCCGCCATGCCCGAAGGCTACGT
CCAGGAGCGCACCATCTTCTTCAAGGACGACGGCAACTACAAGACCCGCGCCGAGGTGAAGTTCGAGGGC
GACACCCTGGTGAACCGCATCGAGCTGAAGGGCATCGACTTCAAGGAGGACGGCAACATCCTGGGGCACA
AGCTGGAGTACAACTACAACAGCCACAACGTCTATATCATGGCCGACAAGCAGAAGAACGGCATCAAGGT
GAACTTCAAGATCCGCCACAACATCGAGGACGGCAGCGTGCAGCTCGCCGACCACTACCAGCAGAACACC
CCCATCGGCGACGGCCCCGTGCTGCTGCCCGACAACCACTACCTGAGCACCCAGTCCGCCCTGAGCAAAG
ACCCCAACGAGAAGCGCGATCACATGGTCCTGCTGGAGTTCGTGACCGCCGCCGGGATCACTCTCGGCAT
GGACGAGCTGTACAAGGTCACTACGTGTGAAAACCTGTACTTCCAAGGTATGGTGAGCAAGGGCGAGGAG
CTGTTCACCGGGGTGGTGCCCATCCTGGTCGAGCTGGACGGCGACGTAAACGGCCACAAGTTCAGCGTGT
CCGGCGAGGGCGAGGGCGATGCCACCTACGGCAAGCTGACCCTGAAGTTCATCTGCACCACCGGCAAGCT
GCCCGTGCCCTGGCCCACCCTCGTGACCACCCTGACCTACGGCGTGCAGTGCTTCAGCCGCTACCCCGAC
CACATGAAGCAGCACGACTTCTTCAAGTCCGCCATGCCCGAAGGCTACGTCCAGGAGCGCACCATCTTCT
TCAAGGACGACGGCAACTACAAGACCCGCGCCGAGGTGAAGTTCGAGGGCGACACCCTGGTGAACCGCAT
CGAGCTGAAGGGCATCGACTTCAAGGAGGACGGCAACATCCTGGGGCACAAGCTGGAGTACAACTACAAC
AGCCACAACGTCTATATCATGGCCGACAAGCAGAAGAACGGCATCAAGGTGAACTTCAAGATCCGCCACA
ACATCGAGGACGGCAGCGTGCAGCTCGCCGACCACTACCAGCAGAACACCCCCATCGGCGACGGCCCCGT
GCTGCTGCCCGACAACCACTACCTGAGCACCCAGTCCGCCCTGAGCAAAGACCCCAACGAGAAGCGCGAT
CACATGGTCCTGCTGGAGTTCGTGACCGCCGCCGGGATCACTCTCGGCATGGACGAGCTGTACAAGACCA
CTTCGTGCGAAAACCTGTACTTCCAAGGTATGGTGAGCAAGGGCGAGGAGCTGTTCACCGGGGTGGTGCC
CATCCTGGTCGAGCTGGACGGCGACGTAAACGGCCACAAGTTCAGCGTGTCCGGCGAGGGCGAGGGCGAT
GCCACCTACGGCAAGCTGACCCTGAAGTTCATCTGCACCACCGGCAAGCTGCCCGTGCCCTGGCCCACCC
TCGTGACCACCCTGACCTACGGCGTGCAGTGCTTCAGCCGCTACCCCGACCACATGAAGCAGCACGACTT
CTTCAAGTCCGCCATGCCCGAAGGCTACGTCCAGGAGCGCACCATCTTCTTCAAGGACGACGGCAACTAC
AAGACCCGCGCCGAGGTGAAGTTCGAGGGCGACACCCTGGTGAACCGCATCGAGCTGAAGGGCATCGACT
TCAAGGAGGACGGCAACATCCTGGGGCACAAGCTGGAGTACAACTACAACAGCCACAACGTCTATATCAT
GGCCGACAAGCAGAAGAACGGCATCAAGGTGAACTTCAAGATCCGCCACAACATCGAGGACGGCAGCGTG
CAGCTCGCCGACCACTACCAGCAGAACACCCCCATCGGCGACGGCCCCGTGCTGCTGCCCGACAACCACT
ACCTGAGCACCCAGTCCGCCCTGAGCAAAGACCCCAACGAGAAGCGCGATCACATGGTCCTGCTGGAGTT
CGTGACCGCCGCCGGGATCACTCTCGGCATGGACGAGCTGTACAAGGAAAACCTGTACTTCCAAAGTGGA
GAAAGCTTGTTTAAGGGACCACGTGATTACAACCCGATATCGAGCACCATTTGTCATTTGACGAATGAAT
CTGATGGGCACACAACATCGTTGTATGGTATTGGATTTGGTCCCTTCATCATTACAAACAAGCACTTGTT
TAGAAGAAATAATGGAACACTGTTGGTCCAATCACTACATGGTGTATTCAAGGTCAAGAACACCACGACT
TTGCAACAACACCTCATTGATGGGAGGGACATGATAATTATTCGCATGCCTAAGGATTTCCCACCATTTC
CTCAAAAGCTGAAATTTAGAGAGCCACAAAGGGAAGAGCGCATATGTCTTGTGACAACCAACTTCCAAAC
TAAGAGCATGTCTAGCATGGTGTCAGACACTAGTTGCACATTCCCTTCATCTGATGGCATATTCTGGAAG
CATTGGATTCAAACCAAGGATGGGCAGTGTGGCAGTCCATTAGTATCAACTAGAGATGGGTTCATTGTTG
GTATACACTCAGCATCGAATTTCACCAACACAAACAATTATTTCACAAGCGTGCCGAAAAACTTCATGGA
ATTGTTGACAAATCAGGAGGCGCAGCAGTGGGTTAGTGGTTGGCGATTAAATGCTGACTCAGTATTGTGG
GGGGGCCATAAAGTTTTCATGAGCAAACCTGAAGAGCCTTTTCAGCCAGTTAAGGAAGCGACTCAACTCA
TGAATGAATTGGTGTACTCGCAAGAAAACCTGTACTTCCAAAGTATGCATAGATCACGAGATATCAGCCA
TGGCTTCCCGCCGGCGGTGGCGGCGCAGGATGATGGCACGCTGCCCATGTCTTGTGCCCAGGAGAGCGGG
ATGGACCGTCACCCTGCAGCCTGTGCTTCTGCTAGGATCAATGTGGAGCTCGTGCACCTGACTCCTGAGG
AGAAGTCTGCCGTTACTGCCCTGTGGGGCAAGGTGAACGTGGATGAAGTTGGTGGTGAGGCCCTGGGCAG
GCTGCTGGTGGTCTACCCTTGGACCCAGAGGTTCTTTGAGTCCTTTGGGGATCTGTCCACTCCTGATGCT
GTTATGGGCAACCCTAAGGTGAAGGCTCATGGCAAGAAAGTGCTCGGTGCCTTTAGTGATGGCCTGGCTC
ACCTGGACAACCTCAAGGGCACCTTTGCCACACTGAGTGAGCTGCACTGTGACAAGCTGCACGTGGATCC
TGAGAACTTCAGGGTGAGTCTATGGGACCCTTGATGTTTTCTTTCCCCTTCTTTTCTATGGTTAAGTTCA
TGTCATAGGAAGGGGATAAGTAACAGGGTACAGTTTAGAATGGGAAACAGACGAATGATTGCATCAGTGT
GGAAGTCTCAGGATCGTTTTAGTTTCTTTTATTTGCTGTTCATAACAATTGTTTTCTTTTGTTTAATTCT
TGCTTTCTTTTTTTTTCTTCTCCGCAATTTTTACTATTATACTTAATGCCTTAACATTGTGTATAACAAA
AGGAAATATCTCTGAGATACATTAAGTAACTTAAAAAAAAAACTTTACACAGTCTGCCTAGTACATTACT
ATTTGGAATATATGTGTGCTTATTTGCATATTCATAATCTCCCTACTTTATTTTCTTTTATTTTTAATTG
ATACATAATCATTATACATATTTATGGGTTAAAGTGTAATGTTTTAATATGTGTACACATATTGACCAAA
TCAGGGTAATTTTGCATTTGTAATTTTAAAAAATGCTTTCTTCTTTTAATATACTTTTTTGTTTATCTTA
TTTCTAATACTTTCCCTAATCTCTTTCTTTCAGGGCAATAATGATACAATGTATCATGCCTCTTTGCACC
ATTCTAAAGAATAACAGTGATAATTTCTGGGTTAAGGCAATAGCAATATTTCTGCATATAAATATTTCTG
CATATAAATTGTAACTGATGTAAGAGGTTTCATATTGCTAATAGCAGCTACAATCCAGCTACCATTCTGC
TTTTATTTTATGGTTGGGATAAGGCTGGATTATTCTGAGTCCAAGCTAGGCCCTTTTGCTAATCATGTTC
ATACCTCTTATCTTCCTCCCACAGCTCCTGGGCAACGTGCTGGTCTGTGTGCTGGCCCATCACTTTGGCA
AAGAATTCACCCCACCAGTGCAGGCTGCCTATCAGAAAGTGGTGGCTGGTGTGGCTAATGCCCTGGCCCA
CAAGTATCACTAAGCGGCCGCTCGCTTTCTTGCTGTCCAATTTCTATTAAAGGTTCCTTTGTTCCCTAAG
TCCAACTACTAAACTGGGGGATATTATGAAGGGCCTCGAGTAGGGTCATGAAGGTTTTTCTTTTCCTGAG
AAAACAACACGTATTGTTTTCTCAGGTTTTGCTTTTTGGCCTTTTTCTAGCTTAAAAAAAAAAAAAGCAA
AAGATGCTGGTGGTTGGCACTCCTGGTTTCCAGGACGGGGTTCAAATCCCTGCGGCGTCTTTGCTTTGAC
TCTCGAGGCTGATCAGCCTCGACTGTGCCTTCTAGTTGCCAGCCATCTGTTGTTTGCCCCTCCCCCGTGC
CTTCCTTGACCCTGGAAGGTGCCACTCCCACTGTCCTTTCCTAATAAAATGAGGAAATTGCATCGCATTG
TCTGAGTAGGTGTCATTCTATTCTGGGGGGTGGGGTGGGGCAGGACAGCAAGGGGGAGGATTGGGAAGAC
AATAGCAGGCATGCTGGGGATGCGGTGGGCTCTATGGCTTCTGAGGCGGAAAGAACCAGCTGGGGCTCTA
GGGGGTATCCCC
[124 nt withheld, positions 9183-9306]
C
[91 nt withheld, positions 9308-9398]
AGGGTGATGGTTCACGTAGGTACGCTAGCACCGTTGGTTTCCGTAGTGTAGTGGTTATCACGTTCGCCTA
ACACGCGAAAGGTCCCCGGTTCGAAACCGGGCACTACAAACCAACAACGCTGGTACCCCTAGAAGTTCCT
ATTCCGAAGTTCCTATTCTCTAGAAAGTATAGGAACTTCCTTGGCCAAAAAGCCTGAAAGATCACGAGAT
ATCAGCCATGGCTTCCCGCCGGCGGTGGCGGCGCAGGATGATGGCACGCTGCCCACGTCTTGTGCCCAGG
AGAGCGGGACGGACCGTCACCCTGCAGCCTGTGCTTCTGCTAGGATCAATGTGGAAAACCTGTACTTCCA
AGGTACCGAGTACAAGCCCACGGTGCGCCTCGCCACCCGCGACGACGTCCCCAGGGCCGTCCGCACCCTC
GCCGCCGCGTTCGCCGACTACCCCGCCACGCGCCACACCGTCGATCCGGACCGCCACATCGAGCGGGTCA
CCGAGCTGCAAGAACTCTTCCTCACGCGCGTCGGGCTCGACATCGGCAAGGTGTGGGTCGCGGACGACGG
CGCCGCGGTGGCGGTCTGGACCACGCCGGAGAGCGTCGAAGCGGGGGCGGTGTTCGCCGAGATCGGCCCG
CGCATGGCCGAGTTGAGCGGTTCCCGGCTGGCCGCGCAGCAACAGATGGAAGGCCTCCTGGCGCCGCACC
GGCCCAAGGAGCCCGCGTGGTTCCTGGCCACCGTCGGCGTCTCGCCCGACCACCAGGGCAAGGGTCTGGG
CAGCGCCGTCGTGCTCCCCGGAGTGGAGGCGGCCGAGCGCGCCGGGGTGCCCGCCTTCCTGGAGACCTCC
GCGCCCCGCAACCTCCCCTTCTACGAGCGGCTCGGCTTCACCGTCACCGCCGACGTCGAGGTGCCCGAAG
GACCGCGCACCTGGTGCATGACCCGCAAGCCCGGTGCCTGAGGTACCGCTCGCTGATCAGCCTCGACTGT
GCCTTCTAGTTGCCAGCCATCTGTTGTTTGCCCCTCCCCCGTGCCTTCCTTGACCCTGGAAGGTGCCACT
CCCACTGTCCTTTCCTAATAAAATGAGGAAATTGCATCGCATTGTCTGAGTAGGTGTCATTCTATTCTGG
GGGGTGGGGTGGGGCAGGACAGCAAGGGGGAGGATTGGGAAGACAATAGCAGGCATGCTGGGGAGTCGAC
AGGTGGCACTTTTCGGGGAAATGTGCGCGGAACCCCTATTTGTTTATTTTTCTAAATACATTCAAATATG
TATCCGCTCATGAGACAATAACCCTGATAAATGCTTCAATAATATTGAAAAAGGAAGAGTATGAGTATTC
AACATTTCCGTGTCGCCCTTATTCCCTTTTTTGCGGCATTTTGCCTTCCTGTTTTTGCTCACCCAGAAAC
GCTGGTGAAAGTAAAAGATGCTGAAGATCAGTTGGGTGCACGAGTGGGTTACATCGAACTGGATCTCAAC
AGCGGTAAGATCCTTGAGAGTTTTCGCCCCGAAGAACGTTTTCCAATGATGAGCACTTTTAAAGTTCTGC
TATGTGGCGCGGTATTATCCCGTATTGACGCCGGGCAAGAGCAACTCGGTCGCCGCATACACTATTCTCA
GAATGACTTGGTTGAGTACTCACCAGTCACAGAAAAGCATCTTACGGATGGCATGACAGTAAGAGAATTA
TGCAGTGCTGCCATAACCATGAGTGATAACACTGCGGCCAACTTACTTCTGACAACGATCGGAGGACCGA
AGGAGCTAACCGCTTTTTTGCACAACATGGGGGATCATGTAACTCGCCTTGATCGTTGGGAACCGGAGCT
GAATGAAGCCATACCAAACGACGAGCGTGACACCACGATGCCTGTAGCAATGGCAACAACGTTGCGCAAA
CTATTAACTGGCGAACTACTTACTCTAGCTTCCCGGCAACAATTAATAGACTGGATGGAGGCGGATAAAG
TTGCAGGACCACTTCTGCGCTCGGCCCTTCCGGCTGGCTGGTTTATTGCTGATAAATCTGGAGCCGGTGA
GCGTGGGTCTCGCGGTATCATTGCAGCACTGGGGCCAGATGGTAAGCCCTCCCGTATCGTAGTTATCTAC
ACGACGGGGAGTCAGGCAACTATGGATGAACGAAATAGACAGATCGCTGAGATAGGTGCCTCACTGATTA
AGCATTGGTAACTGTCAGACCAAGTTTACTCATATATACTTTAGATTGATTTAAA
Features (pLannotate 1.2.2; 28 found; start..end, strand, type, name):
    127..715     +  rep_origin     ori: high-copy-number ColE1/pMB1/pBR322/pUC origin of replication
    898..990     +  CDS            lacI (fragment): lac repressor; lacI; The lac repressor binds to the lac operator to inhibit transcription in E. coli. This inhibition can be relieved by adding lactose or isopropyl-β-D-thiogalactopyranoside (IPTG).
   1003..1024    +  protein_bind   CAP binding site: CAP binding activates transcription in the presence of cAMP. E. coli catabolite activator protein
   1187..1212    +  promoter       tet promoter (fragment): E. coli promoter for tetracycline efflux protein gene
   1481..1692    +  promoter       EF-1α core promoter: core promoter for human elongation factor EF-1α
   1693..2635    +  intron         EF-1α intron A: intron upstream of the start codon of human EF-1α
   2700..3416    +  CDS            EGFP: EGFP is a basic (constitutively fluorescent) green fluorescent protein published in 1996, derived from Aequorea victoria. It is reported to be a rapidly-maturing weak dimer with moderate acid sensitivity.
   3450..4166    +  CDS            EGFP: EGFP is a basic (constitutively fluorescent) green fluorescent protein published in 1996, derived from Aequorea victoria. It is reported to be a rapidly-maturing weak dimer with moderate acid sensitivity.
   4200..4916    +  CDS            EGFP: EGFP is a basic (constitutively fluorescent) green fluorescent protein published in 1996, derived from Aequorea victoria. It is reported to be a rapidly-maturing weak dimer with moderate acid sensitivity.
   4950..5666    +  CDS            EGFP: EGFP is a basic (constitutively fluorescent) green fluorescent protein published in 1996, derived from Aequorea victoria. It is reported to be a rapidly-maturing weak dimer with moderate acid sensitivity.
   5700..6416    +  CDS            EGFP: EGFP is a basic (constitutively fluorescent) green fluorescent protein published in 1996, derived from Aequorea victoria. It is reported to be a rapidly-maturing weak dimer with moderate acid sensitivity.
   6438..7145    +  CDS            TEV protease: tobacco etch virus protease (Kapust et al., 2001)
   7206..7325    +  CDS            d1EGFP (fragment): EGFP destabilized by fusion to a mutated version of residues 422-461 of mouse ornithine decarboxylase, giving an in vivo half-life of ~1 hour mammalian codon-optimized
   7329..7643    +  CDS            HBB (fragment): HBB_HUMAN - Experimental evidence at protein level: Swiss-Prot protein existence level 1. [Spinorphin]: functions as an endogenous inhibitor of enkephalin-degrading enzymes such as DPP3, and as a selective antagonist of the P2RX3 receptor which is involved in pain signaling, these properties implicate it as a regulator of pain and inflammation. From Homo sapiens (Human).
   7644..7732    +  intron         β-globin intron (fragment): internally truncated intron from human β-globin
   8103..8494    +  intron         β-globin intron (fragment): internally truncated intron from human β-globin
   8498..8620    +  CDS            HBB: HBB_COLGU - Experimental evidence at transcript level: Swiss-Prot protein existence level 2. Involved in oxygen transport from the lung to the various peripheral tissues. From Colobus guereza (Mantled guereza) (Eastern black-and-white colobus monkey).
   8630..8716    +  polyA_signal   β-globin poly(A) (fragment): human β-globin polyadenylation signal
   8822..8878    +  ncRNA          mascRNA-menRNA: Accession: RF01684 - MALAT1-associated small cytoplasmic RNA/MEN beta RNA
   8913..9137    +  polyA_signal   bGH poly(A) signal: bovine growth hormone polyadenylation signal
   9141..9162    +  promoter       SV40 promoter (fragment): SV40 enhancer and early promoter
   9183..9417    +  rep_origin     f1 ori (fragment) (sequence partly withheld): f1 bacteriophage origin of replication; arrow indicates direction of (+) strand synthesis
   9530..9577    +  protein_bind   FRT: FLP-mediated recombination occurs in the 8-bp core sequence TCTAGAAA (Turan and Bode, 2011). FLP recombinase from the Saccharomyces cerevisiae 2μ plasmid
   9612..9731    +  CDS            d1EGFP (fragment): EGFP destabilized by fusion to a mutated version of residues 422-461 of mouse ornithine decarboxylase, giving an in vivo half-life of ~1 hour mammalian codon-optimized
   9753..10349   +  CDS            PuroR (fragment): puromycin N-acetyltransferase; pac from Streptomyces; confers resistance to puromycin
  10375..10582   +  polyA_signal   bGH poly(A) signal: bovine growth hormone polyadenylation signal
  10614..10718   +  promoter       AmpR promoter: bla
  10719..11579   +  CDS            AmpR: β-lactamase; bla; confers resistance to ampicillin, carbenicillin, and related antibiotics
