[The description below was written by a language model from this plasmid's Addgene catalogue record and pLannotate feature annotations shown in this document.]
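Description:
Mirror GFP[ENE(WT)-mascRNA] (pAVA2965) is an 11.6 kb mammalian expression reporter plasmid built on the Fireworks GFP[PTC-] backbone. It is propagated in E. coli under ampicillin selection (AmpR with its bla promoter). The annotated origin is of the ColE1/pUC type, although the catalogue lists the plasmid as low copy. A fragment of the f1 origin and small remnants of lacI, a CAP site and a tet promoter are also annotated.

The reporter unit is driven by the human EF-1α core promoter with its intron A. It encodes five tandem EGFP copies followed by TEV protease and a fragment matching the ornithine decarboxylase degron of destabilized EGFP. According to the stated purpose, co-expressing TEV protease with the repeated GFPs amplifies the fluorescence obtained from a single transcription unit. The protease presumably cleaves the polyprotein into individual fluorescent proteins, although no cleavage sites are annotated. Downstream lie human β-globin coding and truncated intron segments and a β-globin poly(A) fragment. These are followed by the human MALAT1 insert, of which the tRNA-like mascRNA is annotated, and then a bGH poly(A) signal. In MALAT1, processing at mascRNA generates a non-polyadenylated 3′ end that the ENE triple-helix element stabilizes, so GFP output should report on the fate of a transcript ending in the wild-type element.

After the reporter, an FRT site precedes a degron fragment and a puromycin resistance gene lacking its start codon, with its own bGH poly(A). This arrangement is typical of FLP-mediated integration into a genomic FRT landing site that supplies the promoter and ATG, so that only correct single-copy integrants become puromycin resistant. The associated work used the construct in forward genetic screening for human pathways acting on nuclear non-coding RNAs.
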