Addgene plasmid #239351: Mirror GFP[ENE(WT)-mascRNA](pAVA2965)
Purpose: Expresses TEV protease and tandemly-repeated GFP fluorescent proteins to amplify the fluorescence signal produced by a single transcription unit of wild-type MALAT1 ENE-mascRNA reporter.
Depositing lab: Andrei Alexandrov. Depositing organization: Clemson University. Publication: Identification of human pathways acting on nuclear non-coding RNAs using the Mirror forward genetic approach. Che R, Panah M, Mirani B, Knowles K, Ostapovich A, Majumdar D, Chen X, DeSimone J, White W, Noonan M, Luo H, Alexandrov A. Nat Commun. 2025 May 22;16(1):4741. doi: 10.1038/s41467-025-59998-3. PubMed 40399278.
Backbone
  Vector backbone: Fireworks GFP[PTC-] (AVA2598)
  Vector type: Mammalian Expression
  Selectable markers: ATG-lacking-PuroR
Growth in bacteria
  Bacterial resistance: Ampicillin, 100 μg/mL
  Growth temperature: 37°C
  Growth strain: DH5alpha
  Copy number: Low Copy
Gene/Insert
  Gene/Insert name: MALAT1 ENE(WT)-mascRNA
  Species: H. sapiens (human)
Terms and licenses: Academic/Nonprofit Terms; Industry Terms: Not Available to Industry
Depositor comments: Please visit https://doi.org/10.1101/2024.09.26.615073 for bioRxiv preprint.
How to cite: Mirror GFP[ENE(WT)-mascRNA](pAVA2965) was a gift from Andrei Alexandrov (Addgene plasmid # 239351 ; http://n2t.net/addgene:239351 ; RRID:Addgene_239351)
